>Addgene plasmid #74030 | FUP95Q15ADSKGW (D7) | addgene partial sequence | sequence record 140882 | FUGW-Fwd 5'-ATTACAGGGACAGCAGAGATCC-3'
GGCCTCCGCGCCGGGTTTTGGCGCCTCCCGCGGGCGCCCCCCTCCTCACGGCGAGCGCTGCCACGTCAGA
CGAAGGGCGCAGCGAGCGTCCTGATCCTTCCGCCCGGACGCTCAGGACAGCGGCCCGCTGCTCATAAGAC
TCGGCCTTAGAACCCCAGTATCAGCAGAAGGACATTTTAGGACGGGACTTGGGTGACTCTAGGGCACTGG
TTTTCTTTCCAGAGAGCGGAACAGGCGAGGAAAAGTAGTCCCTTCTCGGCGATTCTGCGGAGGGATCTCC
GTGGGGCGGTGAACGCCGATGATTATATAAGGACGCGCCGGGTGTGGCACAGCTAGTTCCGTCGCAGCCG
GGATTTGGGTCGCGGTTCTTGTTTGTGGATCGCTGTGATCGTCACTTGGTGAGTAGCGGGCTGCTGGGCT
GGCCGGGGCTTTCGTGGCCGCCGGGCCGCTCGGTGGGACGGAAGCGTGTGGAGAGACCGCCAAGGGCTGT
AGTCTGGGTCCGCGAGCAAGGTTGCCCTGAACTGGGGGTTGGGGGGAGCGCAGCAAAATGGCGGCTGTTC
CCGAGTCTTGAATGGAAGACGCTTGTGAGGCGGGCTGTGAGGTCGTTGAAACAAGGTGGGGGGCATGGTG
GGCGGCAAGAACCCAAGGTCTTGAGGCCTTCGCTAATGCGGGAAAGCTCTTATTCGGGTGAGATGGGCTG
GGGCACCATCTGGGGACCCTGACGTGAAGTTTGTCACTGACTGGAGAACTCGGTTTGTCGTCTGTTGCGG
