>Addgene plasmid #74030 | FUP95Q15ADSKGW (D7) | addgene partial sequence | sequence record 140990 | EGFP-N 5'-CGTCGCCGTCCAGCTCGACCAG-3'
CTTGCTCACCATGGTGGCGATGGATCTTCCACCTGAACCTCCTGATCCACCGGATCCCGGGCCCGCGGTA
CCGAGTCTCTCTCGGGCTGGGACCCAGATGTAGGGGCCTGAGAGGTCTTCAATGACACGTTTCACTTTGT
GATAGATCCTAATGTAGAAGCCCCTCTTGGGGTTGCTTCGCAAGGATGCAGTCCCTGAGCCTAGGCTACT
ATTCATGAGCTGTTCCCGAAGATCATGGATCTTGGCCTCGAATCGACTATACTCTTCTGGTTTATACTGA
GCGATGATCGTGACCGTCTGACCCGCATTCTTCAGGGCAATGGCAGCCTGTTCGTGACTGGCATTGCGGA
GGTCAACACCATTGACCGACAGGATCTGGTCCCCCTTCCGTAGCTCCCCACTGAGGTCGGCTGGACCCCC
AGCAAGGATGAAGGAGATGAAGATGCCTTCACCATCCTCGCCGCCCACGATGTTGAAGCCCAGGCCGGTG
GAGCCCCGATGGATCACGATCCGCCTTGGTTCCCGGGGAATGTCTTCCTCCCCCAGCAGGTCCTTGGCCA
CAGGGGAGTAGCGCCGAGGGGAAGTGGGGGTCATGGCTGTGGGGTAGTCAGTGCCCAAGTAGCTGCTATG
ACTGATCTCATTGTCCAGGTGCTGAGAATACGAGGTTGTGATGTCTGGGGGAGCATAGCTGTCACTCAGG
TAGGCATTGCTGGGCTTGGCCACCTTTAGGTACACAACGTCATATGTGTTCTTCAGGGCTGCCACGGCAT
CCTCGTGCATGACGTCCTCCAGCCCCACACTGTTGACCGCCAGGATCTTGTCTCCAATCTGCAACCTGCC
ATCCTTGTGG
