>Addgene plasmid #74030 | FUP95Q15ADSKGW (D7) | addgene partial sequence | sequence record 141067 | hUBCpro-F 5'-TGAAGCTCCGGTTTTGAACT-3'
ATGTAATCATTTGGGTCAATATGTAATTTTCAGTGTTAGACTAGTAAATTGTCCGCTAAATTCTGGCCGT
TTTTGGCTTTTTTGTTAGACGAAGCTTGGGCTGCAGGTCGACTCTAGACCACCATGGACTGTCTCTGTAT
AGTGACAACCAAGAAATACCGCTACGCAGATGAAGACACGCCCCCTCTGGAACACAGCCCGGCCCACCTC
CCCAACCAGGCCAATTCTCCCCCTGTGATTGTCAACACGGACACCCTAGAAGCCCCAGGATATGAGTTGC
AGGTGAATGGAACAGAGGGGGAGATGGAGTATGAGGAGATCACATTGGAAAGGGGTAACTCAGGTCTGGG
CTTCAGCATCGCAGGTGGCACTGACAACCCGCACATCGGTGACGACCCGTCCATTTTTATCACCAAGATC
ATTCCTGGTGGGGCTGCAGCCCAGGATGGCCGCCTCAGGGTCAATGACAGCATCCTGTTTGTAAATGAAG
TGGATGTTCGGGAGGTGACCCATTCAGCTGCGGTGGAGGCCCTCAAAGAGGCAGGTTCCATCGTTCGCCT
CTATGTCATGCGCCGGAAACCCCCAGCCGAAAAGGTCATGGAGATCAAACTCATCAAAGGGCCTAAAGGA
CTTGGCTTCAGCATTGCGGGGGGCGTTGGGAACCAGCACATCCCTGGAGATAACAGCATCTATGTAACGA
AGATCATCGAAGGAGGTGCTGCCCACAAGGATGGCAGGTTGCAGATTGGAGACAAGATCCTGGCGGTCAA
CAGTGTGGG
