[The description below was written by a language model from this plasmid's Addgene catalogue record.]
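Description:
FUP95Q15ADSKGW (D7) is a lentiviral mammalian expression plasmid built on the FUGW backbone, a transfer vector in which a human ubiquitin C (hUbC) promoter drives the transgene. It is maintained in bacteria as a high-copy plasmid under ampicillin selection. The recorded host is a recombination-stabilising strain, as is common for constructs carrying lentiviral repeat sequences. No feature table accompanies the record, so individual backbone elements such as the LTRs, packaging signal or any post-transcriptional element are not itemised here.

The payload is a mutant form of rat Psd95 (the DLG4 gene product, a postsynaptic density scaffold protein) fused at its C-terminus to EGFP. According to the depositor's map, the Psd95 coding sequence sits downstream of the hUbC promoter, followed by a short stretch of restriction sites, a flexible serine-glycine linker and then the eGFP coding sequence. Two changes are recorded in the insert: a Q15A point substitution near the N-terminus, and removal of the SH3-GK region, made by deleting the fragment between two restriction sites. The encoded protein therefore lacks the C-terminal SH3 and guanylate kinase-like domains, and it can be followed by green fluorescence.

The stated purpose is lentiviral expression of this Psd95-Q15A deltaSK-EGFP fusion. The associated publication concerns dissecting the roles of PSD-95 in regulating synaptic strength and long-term depression, which suggests the construct serves as one of a set of structure-function mutants for expression in neurons. The record does not specify the target cells or the particular functional effect attributed to each mutation.
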