Addgene plasmid #74030: FUP95Q15ADSKGW (D7)
Purpose: lentiviral expression of Psd95-Q15A deltaSK-EGFP fusion
Depositing lab: Robert Malenka & Oliver Schluter & Weifeng Xu. Depositing organization: Stanford University. Publication: Molecular dissociation of the role of PSD-95 in regulating synaptic strength and LTD. Xu W, Schluter OM, Steiner P, Czervionke BL, Sabatini B, Malenka RC. Neuron. 2008 Jan 24;57(2):248-62. doi: 10.1016/j.neuron.2007.11.027. PubMed 18215622.
Backbone
  Vector backbone: FUGW
  Backbone manufacturer: David Baltimore (Addgene plasmid # 14883)
  Backbone size w/o insert (bp): 9941
  Vector type: Mammalian Expression, Lentiviral
Growth in bacteria
  Bacterial resistance: Ampicillin, 100 μg/mL
  Growth temperature: 37°C
  Growth strain: NEB Stable
  Copy number: High Copy
Gene/Insert
  Gene/Insert name: Psd95
  Species: R. norvegicus (rat)
  Mutation: Q15A, delta SH3-GK (deletion of the fragment between the PspOMI and BglII sites)
  Entrez Gene: DLG4 (a.k.a. MRD62, PSD95, SAP-90, SAP90)
  Promoter: hUbC
  Cloning method: Unknown
  Sequencing primers: 5′ hUBCpro-F
Terms and licenses: Academic/Nonprofit Terms; Industry Terms: Not Available to Industry
Depositor comments: Map: FUGW-HinDIII-SalI-XbaI-(p95Q15AdSK)-KpnI-PspOMI-SmaI-BamHI-(SGGlinker)-NcoI-(eGFP)-NheI-XhoI-EcoRV-HinDIII-ClaI
How to cite: FUP95Q15ADSKGW (D7) was a gift from Robert Malenka & Oliver Schluter & Weifeng Xu (Addgene plasmid # 74030 ; http://n2t.net/addgene:74030 ; RRID:Addgene_74030)
